>Addgene plasmid #198484 | Lenti-guide-puro mPHB2-2 | addgene full sequence | sequence record 390774 | Addgene NGS Result
TAACAAATTGGCTGTGGTATATAAAATTATTCATAATGATAGTAGGAGGCTTGGTAGGTTTAAGAATAGT
TTTTGCTGTACTTTCTATAGTGAATAGAGTTAGGCAGGGATATTCACCATTATCGTTTCAGACCCACCTC
CCAACCCCGAGGGGACCCAGAGAGGGCCTATTTCCCATGATTCCTTCATATTTGCATATACGATACAAGG
CTGTTAGAGAGATAATTAGAATTAATTTGACTGTAAACACAAAGATATTAGTACAAAATACGTGACGTAG
AAAGTAATAATTTCTTGGGTAGTTTGCAGTTTTAAAATTATGTTTTAAAATGGACTATCATATGCTTACC
GTAACTTGAAAGTATTTCGATTTCTTGGCTTTATATATCTTGTGGAAAGGACGAAACACCGTGGGTCGGG
ACAGCACACGCGTTTTAGAGCTAGAAATAGCAAGTTAAAATAAGGCTAGTCCGTTATCAACTTGAAAAAG
TGGCACCGAGTCGGTGCTTTTTTAAGCTTGGCGTAACTAGATCTTGAGACAAATGGCAGTATTCATCCAC
AATTTTAAAAGAAAAGGGGGGATTGGGGGGTACAGTGCAGGGGAAAGAATAGTAGACATAATAGCAACAG
ACATACAAACTAAAGAATTACAAAAACAAATTACAAAAATTCAAAATTTTCGGGTTTATTACAGGGACAG
CAGAGATCCACTTTGGCGCCGGCTCGAGGGGGCCCGGGTGCAAAGATGGATAAAGTTTTAAACAGAGAGG
AATCTTTGCAGCTAATGGACCTTCTAGGTCTTGAAAGGAGTGGGAATTGGCTCCGGTGCCCGTCAGTGGG
CAGAGCGCACATCGCCCACAGTCCCCGAGAAGTTGGGGGGAGGGGTCGGCAATTGATCCGGTGCCTAGAG
AAGGTGGCGCGGGGTAAACTGGGAAAGTGATGTCGTGTACTGGCTCCGCCTTTTTCCCGAGGGTGGGGGA
GAACCGTATATAAGTGCAGTAGTCGCCGTGAACGTTCTTTTTCGCAACGGGTTTGCCGCCAGAACACAGG
TAAGTGCCGTGTGTGGTTCCCGCGGGCCTGGCCTCTTTACGGGTTATGGCCCTTGCGTGCCTTGAATTAC
TTCCACCTGGCTGCAGTACGTGATTCTTGATCCCGAGCTTCGGGTTGGAAGTGGGTGGGAGAGTTCGAGG
CCTTGCGCTTAAGGAGCCCCTTCGCCTCGTGCTTGAGTTGAGGCCTGGCCTGGGCGCTGGGGCCGCCGCG
TGCGAATCTGGTGGCACCTTCGCGCCTGTCTCGCTGCTTTCGATAAGTCTCTAGCCATTTAAAATTTTTG
ATGACCTGCTGCGACGCTTTTTTTCTGGCAAGATAGTCTTGTAAATGCGGGCCAAGATCTGCACACTGGT
ATTTCGGTTTTTGGGGCCGCGGGCGGCGACGGGGCCCGTGCGTCCCAGCGCACATGTTCGGCGAGGCGGG
GCCTGCGAGCGCGGCCACCGAGAATCGGACGGGGGTAGTCTCAAGCTGGCCGGCCTGCTCTGGTGCCTGG
CCTCGCGCCGCCGTGTATCGCCCCGCCCTGGGCGGCAAGGCTGGCCCGGTCGGCACCAGTTGCGTGAGCG
GAAAGATGGCCGCTTCCCGGCCCTGCTGCAGGGAGCTCAAAATGGAGGACGCGGCGCTCGGGAGAGCGGG
CGGGTGAGTCACCCACACAAAGGAAAAGGGCCTTTCCGTCCTCAGCCGTCGCTTCATGTGACTCCACGGA
GTACCGGGCGCCGTCCAGGCACCTCGATTAGTTCTCGAGCTTTTGGAGTACGTCGTCTTTAGGTTGGGGG
GAGGGGTTTTATGCGATGGAGTTTCCCCACACTGAGTGGGTGGAGACTGAAGTTAGGCCAGCTTGGCACT
TGATGTAATTCTCCTTGGAATTTGCCCTTTTTGAGTTTGGATCTTGGTTCATTCTCAAGCCTCAGACAGT
GGTTCAAAGTTTTTTTCTTCCATTTCAGGTGTCGTGACGTACGGCCACCATGACCGAGTACAAGCCCACG
GTGCGCCTCGCCACCCGCGACGACGTCCCCAGGGCCGTACGCACCCTCGCCGCCGCGTTCGCCGACTACC
CCGCCACGCGCCACACCGTCGATCCGGACCGCCACATCGAGCGGGTCACCGAGCTGCAAGAACTCTTCCT
CACGCGCGTCGGGCTCGACATCGGCAAGGTGTGGGTCGCGGACGACGGCGCCGCCGTGGCGGTCTGGACC
ACGCCGGAGAGCGTCGAAGCGGGGGCGGTGTTCGCCGAGATCGGCCCGCGCATGGCCGAGTTGAGCGGTT
CCCGGCTGGCCGCGCAGCAACAGATGGAAGGCCTCCTGGCGCCGCACCGGCCCAAGGAGCCCGCGTGGTT
CCTGGCCACCGTCGGAGTCTCGCCCGACCACCAGGGCAAGGGTCTGGGCAGCGCCGTCGTGCTCCCCGGA
GTGGAGGCGGCCGAGCGCGCCGGGGTGCCCGCCTTCCTGGAGACCTCCGCGCCCCGCAACCTCCCCTTCT
ACGAGCGGCTCGGCTTCACCGTCACCGCCGACGTCGAGGTGCCCGAAGGACCGCGCACCTGGTGCATGAC
CCGCAAGCCCGGTGCCTGAACGCGTTAAGTCGACAATCAACCTCTGGATTACAAAATTTGTGAAAGATTG
ACTGGTATTCTTAACTATGTTGCTCCTTTTACGCTATGTGGATACGCTGCTTTAATGCCTTTGTATCATG
CTATTGCTTCCCGTATGGCTTTCATTTTCTCCTCCTTGTATAAATCCTGGTTGCTGTCTCTTTATGAGGA
GTTGTGGCCCGTTGTCAGGCAACGTGGCGTGGTGTGCACTGTGTTTGCTGACGCAACCCCCACTGGTTGG
GGCATTGCCACCACCTGTCAGCTCCTTTCCGGGACTTTCGCTTTCCCCCTCCCTATTGCCACGGCGGAAC
TCATCGCCGCCTGCCTTGCCCGCTGCTGGACAGGGGCTCGGCTGTTGGGCACTGACAATTCCGTGGTGTT
GTCGGGGAAATCATCGTCCTTTCCTTGGCTGCTCGCCTGTGTTGCCACCTGGATTCTGCGCGGGACGTCC
TTCTGCTACGTCCCTTCGGCCCTCAATCCAGCGGACCTTCCTTCCCGCGGCCTGCTGCCGGCTCTGCGGC
CTCTTCCGCGTCTTCGCCTTCGCCCTCAGACGAGTCGGATCTCCCTTTGGGCCGCCTCCCCGCGTCGACT
TTAAGACCAATGACTTACAAGGCAGCTGTAGATCTTAGCCACTTTTTAAAAGAAAAGGGGGGACTGGAAG
GGCTAATTCACTCCCAACGAAGACAAGATCTGCTTTTTGCTTGTACTGGGTCTCTCTGGTTAGACCAGAT
CTGAGCCTGGGAGCTCTCTGGCTAACTAGGGAACCCACTGCTTAAGCCTCAATAAAGCTTGCCTTGAGTG
CTTCAAGTAGTGTGTGCCCGTCTGTTGTGTGACTCTGGTAACTAGAGATCCCTCAGACCCTTTTAGTCAG
TGTGGAAAATCTCTAGCAGTACGTATAGTAGTTCATGTCATCTTATTATTCAGTATTTATAACTTGCAAA
GAAATGAATATCAGAGAGTGAGAGGAACTTGTTTATTGCAGCTTATAATGGTTACAAATAAAGCAATAGC
ATCACAAATTTCACAAATAAAGCATTTTTTTCACTGCATTCTAGTTGTGGTTTGTCCAAACTCATCAATG
TATCTTATCATGTCTGGCTCTAGCTATCCCGCCCCTAACTCCGCCCATCCCGCCCCTAACTCCGCCCAGT
TCCGCCCATTCTCCGCCCCATGGCTGACTAATTTTTTTTATTTATGCAGAGGCCGAGGCCGCCTCGGCCT
CTGAGCTATTCCAGAAGTAGTGAGGAGGCTTTTTTGGAGGCCTAGGGACGTACCCAATTCGCCCTATAGT
GAGTCGTATTACGCGCGCTCACTGGCCGTCGTTTTACAACGTCGTGACTGGGAAAACCCTGGCGTTACCC
AACTTAATCGCCTTGCAGCACATCCCCCTTTCGCCAGCTGGCGTAATAGCGAAGAGGCCCGCACCGATCG
CCCTTCCCAACAGTTGCGCAGCCTGAATGGCGAATGGG
[124 nt withheld, positions 4099-4222]
C
[91 nt withheld, positions 4224-4314]
A
[49 nt withheld, positions 4316-4364]
CCTTTGACGTTGGAGTCCACGTTCTTT
[37 nt withheld, positions 4392-4428]
ACCCTATCTCGGTCTATTCTTTTGATTTATAAGGGATTTTGCCGATTTCGGCCTATTGGTTAAAAAATGA
GCTGATTTAACAAAAATTTAACGCGAATTTTAACAAAATATTAACGCTTACAATTTAGGTGGCACTTTTC
GGGGAAATGTGCGCGGAACCCCTATTTGTTTATTTTTCTAAATACATTCAAATATGTATCCGCTCATGAG
ACAATAACCCTGATAAATGCTTCAATAATATTGAAAAAGGAAGAGTATGAGTATTCAACATTTCCGTGTC
GCCCTTATTCCCTTTTTTGCGGCATTTTGCCTTCCTGTTTTTGCTCACCCAGAAACGCTGGTGAAAGTAA
AAGATGCTGAAGATCAGTTGGGTGCACGAGTGGGTTACATCGAACTGGATCTCAACAGCGGTAAGATCCT
TGAGAGTTTTCGCCCCGAAGAACGTTTTCCAATGATGAGCACTTTTAAAGTTCTGCTATGTGGCGCGGTA
TTATCCCGTATTGACGCCGGGCAAGAGCAACTCGGTCGCCGCATACACTATTCTCAGAATGACTTGGTTG
AGTACTCACCAGTCACAGAAAAGCATCTTACGGATGGCATGACAGTAAGAGAATTATGCAGTGCTGCCAT
AACCATGAGTGATAACACTGCGGCCAACTTACTTCTGACAACGATCGGAGGACCGAAGGAGCTAACCGCT
TTTTTGCACAACATGGGGGATCATGTAACTCGCCTTGATCGTTGGGAACCGGAGCTGAATGAAGCCATAC
CAAACGACGAGCGTGACACCACGATGCCTGTAGCAATGGCAACAACGTTGCGCAAACTATTAACTGGCGA
ACTACTTACTCTAGCTTCCCGGCAACAATTAATAGACTGGATGGAGGCGGATAAAGTTGCAGGACCACTT
CTGCGCTCGGCCCTTCCGGCTGGCTGGTTTATTGCTGATAAATCTGGAGCCGGTGAGCGTGGGTCTCGCG
GTATCATTGCAGCACTGGGGCCAGATGGTAAGCCCTCCCGTATCGTAGTTATCTACACGACGGGGAGTCA
GGCAACTATGGATGAACGAAATAGACAGATCGCTGAGATAGGTGCCTCACTGATTAAGCATTGGTAACTG
TCAGACCAAGTTTACTCATATATACTTTAGATTGATTTAAAACTTCATTTTTAATTTAAAAGGATCTAGG
TGAAGATCCTTTTTGATAATCTCATGACCAAAATCCCTTAACGTGAGTTTTCGTTCCACTGAGCGTCAGA
CCCCGTAGAAAAGATCAAAGGATCTTCTTGAGATCCTTTTTTTCTGCGCGTAATCTGCTGCTTGCAAACA
AAAAAACCACCGCTACCAGCGGTGGTTTGTTTGCCGGATCAAGAGCTACCAACTCTTTTTCCGAAGGTAA
CTGGCTTCAGCAGAGCGCAGATACCAAATACTGTTCTTCTAGTGTAGCCGTAGTTAGGCCACCACTTCAA
GAACTCTGTAGCACCGCCTACATACCTCGCTCTGCTAATCCTGTTACCAGTGGCTGCTGCCAGTGGCGAT
AAGTCGTGTCTTACCGGGTTGGACTCAAGACGATAGTTACCGGATAAGGCGCAGCGGTCGGGCTGAACGG
GGGGTTCGTGCACACAGCCCAGCTTGGAGCGAACGACCTACACCGAACTGAGATACCTACAGCGTGAGCT
ATGAGAAAGCGCCACGCTTCCCGAAGGGAGAAAGGCGGACAGGTATCCGGTAAGCGGCAGGGTCGGAACA
GGAGAGCGCACGAGGGAGCTTCCAGGGGGAAACGCCTGGTATCTTTATAGTCCTGTCGGGTTTCGCCACC
TCTGACTTGAGCGTCGATTTTTGTGATGCTCGTCAGGGGGGCGGAGCCTATGGAAAAACGCCAGCAACGC
GGCCTTTTTACGGTTCCTGGCCTTTTGCTGGCCTTTTGCTCACATGTTCTTTCCTGCGTTATCCCCTGAT
TCTGTGGATAACCGTATTACCGCCTTTGAGTGAGCTGATACCGCTCGCCGCAGCCGAACGACCGAGCGCA
GCGAGTCAGTGAGCGAGGAAGCGGAAGAGCGCCCAATACGCAAACCGCCTCTCCCCGCGCGTTGGCCGAT
TCATTAATGCAGCTGGCACGACAGGTTTCCCGACTGGAAAGCGGGCAGTGAGCGCAACGCAATTAATGTG
AGTTAGCTCACTCATTAGGCACCCCAGGCTTTACACTTTATGCTTCCGGCTCGTATGTTGTGTGGAATTG
TGAGCGGATAACAATTTCACACAGGAAACAGCTATGACCATGATTACGCCAAGCGCGCAATTAACCCTCA
CTAAAGGGAACAAAAGCTGGAGCTGCAAGCTTAATGTAGTCTTATGCAATACTCTTGTAGTCTTGCAACA
TGGTAACGATGAGTTAGCAACATGCCTTACAAGGAGAGAAAAAGCACCGTGCATGCCGATTGGTGGAAGT
AAGGTGGTACGATCGTGCCTTATTAGGAAGGCAACAGACGGGTCTGACATGGATTGGACGAACCACTGAA
TTGCCGCATTGCAGAGATATTGTATTTAAGTGCCTAGCTCGATACATAAACGGGTCTCTCTGGTTAGACC
AGATCTGAGCCTGGGAGCTCTCTGGCTAACTAGGGAACCCACTGCTTAAGCCTCAATAAAGCTTGCCTTG
AGTGCTTCAAGTAGTGTGTGCCCGTCTGTTGTGTGACTCTGGTAACTAGAGATCCCTCAGACCCTTTTAG
TCAGTGTGGAAAATCTCTAGCAGTGGCGCCCGAACAGGGACTTGAAAGCGAAAGGGAAACCAGAGGAGCT
CTCTCGACGCAGGACTCGGCTTGCTGAAGCGCGCACGGCAAGAGGCGAGGGGCGGCGACTGGTGAGTACG
CCAAAAATTTTGACTAGCGGAGGCTAGAAGGAGAGAGATGGGTGCGAGAGCGTCAGTATTAAGCGGGGGA
GAATTAGATCGCGATGGGAAAAAATTCGGTTAAGGCCAGGGGGAAAGAAAAAATATAAATTAAAACATAT
AGTATGGGCAAGCAGGGAGCTAGAACGATTCGCAGTTAATCCTGGCCTGTTAGAAACATCAGAAGGCTGT
AGACAAATACTGGGACAGCTACAACCATCCCTTCAGACAGGATCAGAAGAACTTAGATCATTATATAATA
CAGTAGCAACCCTCTATTGTGTGCATCAAAGGATAGAGATAAAAGACACCAAGGAAGCTTTAGACAAGAT
AGAGGAAGAGCAAAACAAAAGTAAGACCACCGCACAGCAAGCGGCCGCTGATCTTCAGACCTGGAGGAGG
AGATATGAGGGACAATTGGAGAAGTGAATTATATAAATATAAAGTAGTAAAAATTGAACCATTAGGAGTA
GCACCCACCAAGGCAAAGAGAAGAGTGGTGCAGAGAGAAAAAAGAGCAGTGGGAATAGGAGCTTTGTTCC
TTGGGTTCTTGGGAGCAGCAGGAAGCACTATGGGCGCAGCGTCAATGACGCTGACGGTACAGGCCAGACA
ATTATTGTCTGGTATAGTGCAGCAGCAGAACAATTTGCTGAGGGCTATTGAGGCGCAACAGCATCTGTTG
CAACTCACAGTCTGGGGCATCAAGCAGCTCCAGGCAAGAATCCTGGCTGTGGAAAGATACCTAAAGGATC
AACAGCTCCTGGGGATTTGGGGTTGCTCTGGAAAACTCATTTGCACCACTGCTGTGCCTTGGAATGCTAG
TTGGAGTAATAAATCTCTGGAACAGATTTGGAATCACACGACCTGGATGGAGTGGGACAGAGAAATTAAC
AATTACACAAGCTTAATACACTCCTTAATTGAAGAATCGCAAAACCAGCAAGAAAAGAATGAACAAGAAT
TATTGGAATTAGATAAATGGGCAAGTTTGTGGAATTGGTTTAACA
Features (pLannotate 1.2.2; 29 found; start..end, strand, type, name):
      3..158     +  CDS            env (fragment): ENV_HV1H2 - Experimental evidence at protein level: Swiss-Prot protein existence level 1. [Transmembrane protein gp41]: Acts as a class I viral fusion protein. Under the current model, the protein has at least 3 conformational states: pre-fusion native state, pre-hairpin intermediate state, and post-fusion hairpin state. During fusion of viral and target intracellular membranes, the coiled coil regions (heptad repeats) assume a trimer-of-hairpins structure, positioning the fusion peptide in close proximity to the C-terminal region of the ectodomain. The formation of this structure appears to d
    162..402     +  promoter       U6 promoter: RNA polymerase III promoter for human U6 snRNA
    432..507     +  misc_RNA       gRNA scaffold: guide RNA scaffold for the Streptococcus pyogenes CRISPR/Cas9 system
    563..680     +  misc_feature   cPPT/CTS: central polypurine tract and central termination sequence of HIV-1
    746..812     +  CDS            small t antigen (fragment): SV40 (simian virus 40) small t antigen
    838..1049    +  promoter       EF-1α core promoter: core promoter for human elongation factor EF-1α
   1050..1988    +  intron         EF-1α intron A: intron upstream of the start codon of human EF-1α
   2010..2609    +  CDS            PuroR (fragment): puromycin N-acetyltransferase; pac from Streptomyces; confers resistance to puromycin
   2625..3213    +  misc_feature   WPRE: woodchuck hepatitis virus posttranscriptional regulatory element
   3264..3283    +  misc_feature   cPPT/CTS (fragment): central polypurine tract and central termination sequence of HIV-1
   3285..3518    +  LTR            3' LTR (ΔU3): self-inactivating 3' long terminal repeat (LTR) from HIV-1
   3596..3717    +  polyA_signal   SV40 poly(A) signal: SV40 polyadenylation signal
   3757..3892    +  rep_origin     SV40 ori: SV40 origin of replication
   3913..3931    -  promoter       T7 promoter: promoter for bacteriophage T7 RNA polymerase
   3939..4094    +  CDS            lacZα (fragment): LacZα fragment of β-galactosidase; lacZ fragment
   4099..4527    +  rep_origin     f1 ori (sequence partly withheld): f1 bacteriophage origin of replication; arrow indicates direction of (+) strand synthesis
   4580..4684    +  promoter       AmpR promoter: bla
   4685..5545    +  CDS            AmpR: β-lactamase; bla; confers resistance to ampicillin, carbenicillin, and related antibiotics
   5716..6304    +  rep_origin     ori: high-copy-number ColE1/pMB1/pBR322/pUC origin of replication
   6487..6579    +  CDS            lacI (fragment): lac repressor; lacI; The lac repressor binds to the lac operator to inhibit transcription in E. coli. This inhibition can be relieved by adding lactose or isopropyl-β-D-thiogalactopyranoside (IPTG).
   6592..6613    +  protein_bind   CAP binding site: CAP binding activates transcription in the presence of cAMP. E. coli catabolite activator protein
   6628..6658    +  promoter       lac promoter: promoter for the E. coli lac operon
   6666..6682    +  protein_bind   lac operator: The lac repressor binds to the lac operator to inhibit transcription in E. coli. This inhibition can be relieved by adding lactose or isopropyl-β-D-thiogalactopyranoside (IPTG). lac repressor encoded by lacI
   6727..6745    +  promoter       T3 promoter: promoter for bacteriophage T3 RNA polymerase
   6773..6999    +  promoter       RSV promoter: Rous sarcoma virus enhancer/promoter
   7000..7180    +  LTR            5' LTR (truncated): truncated 5' long terminal repeat (LTR) from HIV-1
   7227..7352    +  misc_feature   HIV-1 Ψ: packaging signal of human immunodeficiency virus type 1
   7336..7699    +  CDS            HIV-1 gag (fragment): gag protein from human immunodeficiency virus 1; gag
   7845..8078    +  misc_feature   RRE: The Rev response element (RRE) of HIV-1 allows for Rev-dependent mRNA export from the nucleus to the cytoplasm.
