[The description below was written by a language model from this plasmid's Addgene catalogue record and pLannotate feature annotations shown in this document.]
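Description:
Lenti-guide-puro mPHB2-2 is a third-generation-style, self-inactivating HIV-1 lentiviral transfer plasmid (8,323 nt in the sequenced record) built on the lenti-guide puro backbone for stable delivery of a single CRISPR guide RNA into mammalian cells. In bacteria it is maintained as a high-copy plasmid through a ColE1/pUC-type origin and selected with ampicillin via the β-lactamase gene. An f1 origin, an SV40 origin and poly(A) signal, T7/T3 promoters and lac-region remnants are also carried over from the backbone.

The viral genome is transcribed from an RSV promoter fused to a truncated 5' LTR and includes the Ψ packaging signal with an adjoining gag fragment, the Rev response element, a partial env sequence, the cPPT/CTS and a ΔU3 3' LTR, which disables LTR promoter activity after integration. Two expression units lie between the LTRs. The first is a human U6 RNA polymerase III promoter that drives a 20-nt spacer targeting mouse Phb2 (prohibitin 2, also known as BAP37/REA), joined to the Streptococcus pyogenes Cas9 guide RNA scaffold. The second is an EF-1α core promoter with its intron A that drives puromycin N-acetyltransferase, followed by a WPRE to enhance transcript expression. No Cas9 coding sequence is annotated, so the nuclease must be provided separately, for example in a Cas9-expressing cell line.

The stated purpose is lentiviral stable expression of the second of the depositor's mouse Phb2 guides, with puromycin selection of transduced cells. It was deposited alongside a genome-wide screen study of regulators of the Parkinson's disease-linked kinase LRRK2, but the record does not describe the specific experiment it was used in.
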