Addgene plasmid #198484: Lenti-guide-puro mPHB2-2
Purpose: lentiviral stable expression of mPHB2 gRNA 2
Depositing lab: Suzanne Pfeffer. Depositing organization: Stanford University. Publication: Genome-wide screen reveals Rab12 GTPase as a critical activator of Parkinson's disease-linked LRRK2 kinase. Dhekne HS, Tonelli F, Yeshaw WM, Chiang CY, Limouse C, Jaimon E, Purlyte E, Alessi DR, Pfeffer SR. Elife. 2023 Oct 24;12:e87098. doi: 10.7554/eLife.87098. PubMed 37874635.
Backbone
  Vector backbone: lenti-guide puro
  Vector type: Mammalian Expression, Lentiviral
  Selectable markers: Puromycin
Growth in bacteria
  Bacterial resistance: Ampicillin, 100 μg/mL
  Growth temperature: 37°C
  Growth strain: NEB Stable
  Copy number: High Copy
Gene/Insert
  Gene/Insert name: mPhb2
  gRNA/shRNA sequence: TGGGTCGGGACAGCACACGC
  Species: M. musculus (mouse)
  Insert size (bp): 20
  Entrez Gene: Phb2 (a.k.a. BAP, Bap37, Bcap37, REA)
  Promoter: U6
  Cloning method: Restriction Enzyme; 5′ cloning site Unknown (unknown if destroyed); 3′ cloning site Unknown (unknown if destroyed)
  Sequencing primers: 5′ gcctatttcccatgattccttc
Terms and licenses: Academic/Nonprofit Terms; Industry Terms: Not Available to Industry
Depositor comments: Please visit https://www.biorxiv.org/content/10.1101/2023.02.17.529028v1 for bioRxiv preprint.
How to cite: Lenti-guide-puro mPHB2-2 was a gift from Suzanne Pfeffer (Addgene plasmid # 198484 ; http://n2t.net/addgene:198484 ; RRID:Addgene_198484)
